>Addgene plasmid #38219 | pTH753-CEN-RLuc/min346maxCFLuc | depositor full sequence | sequence record 48296 | pTH753-CEN-RLuc/min346maxCFLuc sequence 9186 bps
GACGAAAGGGCCTCGTGATACGCCTATTTTTATAGGTTAATGTCATGATAATAATGGTTTCTTAGGACGG
ATCGCTTGCCTGTAACTTACACGCGCCTCGTATCTTTTAATGATGGAATAATTTGGGAATTTACTCTGTG
TTTATTTATTTTTATGTTTTGTATTTGGATTTTAGAAAGTAAATAAAGAAGGTAGAAGAGTTACGGAATG
AAGAAAAAAAAATAAACAAAGGTTTAAAAAATTTCAACAAAAAGCGTACTTTACATATATATTTATTAGA
CAAGAAAAGCAGATTAAATAGATATACATTCGATTAACGATAAGTAAAATGTAAAATCACAGGATTTTCG
TGTGTGGTCTTCTACACAGACAAGATGAAACAATTCGGCATTAATACCTGAGAGCAGGAAGAGCAAGATA
AAAGGTAGTATTTGTTGGCGATCCCCCTAGAGTCTTTTACATCTTCGGAAAACAAAAACTATTTTTTCTT
TAATTTCTTTTTTTACTTTCTATTTTTAATTTATATATTTATATTAAAAAATTTAAATTATAATTATTTT
TATAGCACGTGATGAAAAGGACCCAGGTGGCACTTTTCGGGGAAATGTGCGCGGAACCCCTATTTGTTTA
TTTTTCTAAATACATTCAAATATGTATCCGCTCATGAGACAATAACCCTGATAAATGCTTCAATAATATT
GAAAAAGGAAGAGTATGAGTATTCAACATTTCCGTGTCGCCCTTATTCCCTTTTTTGCGGCATTTTGCCT
TCCTGTTTTTGCTCACCCAGAAACGCTGGTGAAAGTAAAAGATGCTGAAGATCAGTTGGGTGCACGAGTG
GGTTACATCGAACTGGATCTCAACAGCGGTAAGATCCTTGAGAGTTTTCGCCCCGAAGAACGTTTTCCAA
TGATGAGCACTTTTAAAGTTCTGCTATGTGGCGCGGTATTATCCCGTATTGACGCCGGGCAAGAGCAACT
CGGTCGCCGCATACACTATTCTCAGAATGACTTGGTTGAGTACTCACCAGTCACAGAAAAGCATCTTACG
GATGGCATGACAGTAAGAGAATTATGCAGTGCTGCCATAACCATGAGTGATAACACTGCGGCCAACTTAC
TTCTGACAACGATCGGAGGACCGAAGGAGCTAACCGCTTTTTTTCACAACATGGGGGATCATGTAACTCG
CCTTGATCGTTGGGAACCGGAGCTGAATGAAGCCATACCAAACGACGAGCGTGACACCACGATGCCTGTA
GCAATGGCAACAACGTTGCGCAAACTATTAACTGGCGAACTACTTACTCTAGCTTCCCGGCAACAATTAA
TAGACTGGATGGAGGCGGATAAAGTTGCAGGACCACTTCTGCGCTCGGCCCTTCCGGCTGGCTGGTTTAT
TGCTGATAAATCTGGAGCCGGTGAGCGTGGGTCTCGCGGTATCATTGCAGCACTGGGGCCAGATGGTAAG
CCCTCCCGTATCGTAGTTATCTACACGACGGGCAGTCAGGCAACTATGGATGAACGAAATAGACAGATCG
CTGAGATAGGTGCCTCACTGATTAAGCATTGGTAACTGTCAGACCAAGTTTACTCATATATACTTTAGAT
TGATTTAAAACTTCATTTTTAATTTAAAAGGATCTAGGTGAAGATCCTTTTTGATAATCTCATGACCAAA
ATCCCTTAACGTGAGTTTTCGTTCCACTGAGCGTCAGACCCCGTAGAAAAGATCAAAGGATCTTCTTGAG
ATCCTTTTTTTCTGCGCGTAATCTGCTGCTTGCAAACAAAAAAACCACCGCTACCAGCGGTGGTTTGTTT
GCCGGATCAAGAGCTACCAACTCTTTTTCCGAAGGTAACTGGCTTCAGCAGAGCGCAGATACCAAATACT
GTCCTTCTAGTGTAGCCGTAGTTAGGCCACCACTTCAAGAACTCTGTAGCACCGCCTACATACCTCGCTC
TGCTAATCCTGTTACCAGTGGCTGCTGCCAGTGGCGATAAGTCGTGTCTTACCGGGTTGGACTCAAGACG
ATAGTTACCGGATAAGGCGCAGCGGTCGGGCTGAACGGGGGGTTCGTGCACACAGCCCAGCTTGGAGCGA
ACGACCTACACCGAACTGAGATACCTACAGCGTGAGCATTGAGAAAGCGCCACGCTTCCCGAAGGGAGAA
AGGCGGACAGGTATCCGGTAAGCGGCAGGGTCGGAACAGGAGAGCGCACGAGGGAGCTTCCAGGGGGGAA
CGCCTGGTATCTTTATAGTCCTGTCGGGTTTCGCCACCTCTGACTTGAGCGTCGATTTTTGTGATGCTCG
TCAGGGGGGCCGAGCCTATGGAAAAACGCCAGCAACGCGGCCTTTTTACGGTTCCTGGCCTTTTGCTGGC
CTTTTGCTCACATGTTCTTTCCTGCGTTATCCCCTGATTCTGTGGATAACCGTATTACCGCCTTTGAGTG
AGCTGATACCGCTCGCCGCAGCCGAACGACCGAGCGCAGCGAGTCAGTGAGCGAGGAAGCGGAAGAGCGC
CCAATACGCAAACCGCCTCTCCCCGCGCGTTGGCCGATTCATTAATGCAGCTGGCACGACAGGTTTCCCG
ACTGGAAAGCGGGCAGTGAGCGCAACGCAATTAATGTGAGTTACCTCACTCATTAGGCACCCCAGGCTTT
ACACTTTATGCTTCCGGCTCCTATGTTGTGTGGAATTGTGAGCGGATAACAATTTCACACAGGAAACAGC
TATGACCATGATTACGCCAAGCTCGGAATTAACCCTCACTAAAGGGAACAAAAGCTGGGTACCGGGCCCC
CCCTCGAGGGCATGCGAAGGAAAATGAGAAATATCGAGGGAGACGATTCAGAGGAGCAGGACAAACTATA
ACCGACTGTTTGTTGGAGGATGCCGTACATAACGAACACTGCTGAAGCTACCATGTCTACAGTTTAGAGG
AATGGGTACAACTCACAGGCGAGGGATGGTGTTCACTCGTGCTAGCAAACGCGGTGGGAGCAAAAAGTAG
AATATTATCTTTTATTCGTGAAACTTCGAACACTGTCATCTAAAGATGCTATATACTAATATAGGCATAC
TTGATAATGGAAACTATAAATCGTGAAGGCATAGGAGATCCGCTTATTTAGAAGTGTCGAATTCTTACGA
CATTTGTTCATTTTTGAGAACTCGCTCAACGAACGATTTGATATATTTTCCCATTTCATCAGGTGCATCT
TCTTGCGAAAAATGAAGACCTTTTACTTTGACAAATTCAGTATTAGGAAACTTCTTGGCACCTTCAACAA
TAGCATTGGAAAAGAATCCTGGGTCCGATTCAATAAACATTTTTGGTAAATCATCACTTGCACGTAGATA
AGCATTATAATTCCTAACAATTTGTACAACGTCAGGTTTACCACCTTTTACTAACGGGATTTCACGAGGC
CATGATAATGTTGGACGACGAACTTCACCTTTCTCTTTGAATGGTTCAAGATATGCTGCAAATTCTTCTG
GTTCTAACTTTCTCATGATTTTTGATGGCAACATGGTTTCCACGAAGAAGTTATTCTCCAAAACCATTTT
TTCTCCTTCTTCAGATTTGATCAACGCAATATCTTCTTCAATATCAGGCCATTCATCCCATGATTCAATC
ACATCTACTACACTTTCAGCGTGAACTATTGCTTTGATCTTATCTTGATGCTCATAGCTATAATGAAATG
CCAAACAAGCACCCCAATCATGGCCGACAAAAATGATCTTCTTTGGTAAATTAAGAAGTTCAAACCATGC
AGTAAGATATTTGTAATGATCAAGTAACCTATAAGAACCATTACCAGATTTGCCTGATTTGCCCATACCA
ATAAGGTCTGGTATAATACACCGCGCTACTGGCTCAATATGTGGCACAACATGTCGCCATAAATAAGAAG
AGGCCGCGTTACCATGTAAAAAAATAACAGCATTTTCTGCATGTTTTTCTGAATCATAATAATTAATAAA
TGAATCAAGAACATTCATTTGTTTACATCTGGCCCACCACTGCGGACCAGTTATCATCCGTTTCCTTTGT
TCTGGATCATAAACTTTCGAAGTCATCCCGGGGAGTTGATTGTATGCTTGGTATAGCTTGAAATATTGTG
CAGAAAAAGAAACAAGGAAGAAAGGGAACGAGAACAATGACGAGGAAACAAAAGATTAATAATTGCAGGT
CTATTTATACTTGATAGCAAAGCGGCAAACTTTTTTTATTTCAAATTCAAGTAACTGGAAGGAAGGCCGT
ATACCGTTGCTCATTAGAGAGTAGTGTGCGTGAATGAAGGAAGGAAAAAGTTTCGTGTGTTCGAAGATAC
CCCTCATCAGCTCTGGAACAACGACATCTGTTGGTGCTGTCTTTGTCGTTAATTTTTTCCTTTAGTGTCT
TCCATCATTTTTTTTGTCATTGCGGATATGGTGAGACAACAACGGGGGAGAGAGAAAAGAAAAAAAAAGA
AAAGAATCCGGGAGTTTATCATTATCAATACTGCCATTTCAAAGAATACGTAAATAATTAATAGTAGTGA
TTTTCCTAACTTTATTTAGTCAAAAAATTAGCCTTTTAATTCTGCTGTAACCCGTACATGCCCAAAATAG
GGGGCGGGTTACACAGAATATATAACATCGTAGGTGTCTGGGTGAACAGTTTATTCCTGGCATCCACTAA
ATATAATGGAGCCCGCTTTTTAAGCTGGCATCCAGAAAAAAAAAGAATCCCAGCACCAAAATATTGTTTT
CTTCACCAACCATCAGTTCATAGGTCCATTCTCTTAGCGCAACTACAGAGAACAGGGGCACAAACAGGCA
AAAAACGGGCACAACCTCAATGGAGTGATGCAACCTGCCTGGAGTAAATGATGACACAAGGCAATTGACC
CACGCATGTATCTATCTCATTTTCTTACACCTTCTATTACCTTCTGCTCTCTCTGATTTGGAAAAAGCTG
AAAAAAAAGGTTGAAACCAGTTCCCTGAAATTATTCCCCTACTTGACTAATAAGTATATAAAGAACGGTA
GGTATTGATTGTAATTCTGTAAATCTATTTCTTAAACTTCTTAAATTCTACTTTTATAGTTAGTCTTTTT
TTTAGTTTTAAAACACCAAGAACTTAGTTTCGACGGATCCATGGAGGACGCAAAAAACATAAAAAAAGGG
CCTGCGCCCTTCTATCCTCTCGAGGATGGGACGGCGGGGGAGCAGCTCCATAAAGCGATGAAAAGGTACG
CACTCGTGCCTGGGACGATAGCGTTTACGGATGCACATATAGAGGTGAACATAACGTACGCGGAGTACTT
CGAGATGTCGGTGCGGCTCGCAGAGGCGATGAAACGGTATGGGCTCAATACGAATCACAGGATAGTAGTA
TGCTCGGAGAACTCGCTCCAGTTCTTTATGCCTGTGCTCGGGGCGCTCTTTATAGGGGTGGCAGTGGCGC
CCGCGAACGACATATATAATGAGCGGGAGCTCCTCAACTCGATGAACATATCGCAGCCTACGGTAGTGTT
TGTGTCGAAAAAAGGGCTCCAGAAAATACTCAACGTGCAGAAAAAACTCCCCATAATACAGAAAATAATA
ATAATGGATTCGAAAACGGATTACCAGGGGTTTCAGTCGATGTACACGTTCGTAACGTCGCATCTCCCTC
CCGGGTTTAATGAGTACGATTTTGTACCCGAGTCGTTTGATCGGGACAAAACGATAGCACTCATAATGAA
TTCGTCGGGATCGACGGGGCTCCCTAAAGGGGTGGCACTCCCTCATAGGACGGCATGCGTAAGGTTCTCG
CATGCAAGGGACCCTATATTTGGGAATCAGATAATACCTGATACGGCGATACTCTCGGTGGTGCCCTTCC
ATCACGGGTTTGGGATGTTTACGACGCTCGGGTATCTCATATGTGGGTTTCGGGTAGTACTCATGTATAG
GTTTGAGGAGGAGCTCTTTCTCCGGTCGCTCCAGGATTACAAAATACAGTCGGCGCTCCTCGTACCCACG
CTCTTTTCGTTCTTCGCAAAATCGACGCTCATAGACAAATACGATCTCTCGAATCTCCACGAGATAGCGT
CGGGGGGGGCACCTCTCTCGAAAGAGGTAGGGGAGGCGGTGGCAAAACGGTTCCATCTCCCCGGGATACG
GCAGGGGTATGGGCTCACGGAGACGACGTCTGCTATTTTGATTACTCCAGAAGGCGACGACAAGCCAGGC
GCTGTTGGCAAGGTTGTTCCATTCTTCGAAGCTAAGGTTGTTGACTTGGACACTGGCAAGACTTTGGGCG
TTAACCAAAGAGGCGAATTGTGCGTTAGAGGCCCAATGATTATGTCTGGCTACGTTAACAACCCAGAAGC
TACTAACGCTTTGATTGACAAGGACGGCTGGTTGCACTCTGGCGACATTGCTTACTGGGACGAAGACGAA
CACTTCTTCATTGTTGACAGATTGAAGTCTTTGATTAAGTACAAGGGCTACCAAGTTGCTCCAGCTGAAT
TGGAATCTATTTTGTTGCAACACCCAAACATTTTCGACGCTGGCGTTGCTGGCTTGCCAGACGACGACGC
TGGCGAATTGCCAGCTGCTGTTGTTGTTTTGGAACACGGCAAGACTATGACTGAAAAGGAAATTGTTGAC
TACGTTGCTTCTCAAGTTACTACTGCTAAGAAGTTGAGAGGCGGCGTTGTTTTCGTTGACGAAGTTCCAA
AGGGCTTGACTGGCAAGTTGGACGCTAGAAAGATTAGAGAAATTTTGATTAAGGCTAAGAAGGGCGGCAA
GTAAGTCGACCTGCAGGCATGCAAGCTTTGGACTTCTTCGCCAGAGGTTTGGTCAAGTCTCCAATCAAGG
TTGTCGGCTTGTCTACCTTGCCAGAAATTTACGAAAAGATGGAAAAGGGTCAAATCGTTGGTAGATACGT
TGTTGACACTTCTAAATAAGCGAATTTCTTATGATTTATGATTTTTATTATTAAATAAGTTATAAAAAAA
ATAAGTGTATACAAATTTTAAAGTGACTCTTAGGTTTTAAAACGAAAATTCTTATTCTTGAGTAACTCTT
TCCTGTAGGTCAGGTTGCTTTCTCAGGTATAGCATGAGGTCGCTCTTATTGACCACACCTCTACCGGCAT
GCCGGTCGAAATTCCCCTACCCTATGAAAAGCGGCCGCCACCGCGGTGGAGCTCCAATTCGCCCTATAGT
GAGTCGTATTACAATTCACTGGCCGTCGTTTTACAACGTCGTGACTGGGAAAACCCTGGCGTTACCCAAC
TTAATCGCCTTGCAGCACATCCCCCCTTCGCCAGCTGGCGTAATAGCGAAGAGGCCCGCACCGATCGCCC
TTCCCAACAGTTGCGCAGCCTGAATGGCGAATGGCGCG
[124 nt withheld, positions 7389-7512]
C
[91 nt withheld, positions 7514-7604]
A
[49 nt withheld, positions 7606-7654]
CCTTTGACGTTGGAGTCCACGTTCTTT
[37 nt withheld, positions 7682-7718]
ACCCTATCTCGGTCTATTCTTTTGATTTATAAGGGATTTTGCCGATTTCGGCCTATTGGTTAAAAAATGA
GCTGATTTAACAAAAATTTAACGCGAATTTTAACAAAATATTAACGTTTACAATTTCCTGATGCGGTATT
TTCTCCTTACGCATCTGTGCGGTATTTCACACCGCAGGGTAATAACTGATATAATTAAATTGAAGCTCTA
ATTTGTGAGTTTAGTATACATGCATTTACTTATAATACAGTTTTTTAGTTTTGCTGGCCGCATCTTCTCA
AATATGCTTCCCAGCCTGCTTTTCTGTAACGTTCACCCTCTACCTTAGCATCCCTTCCCTTTGCAAATAG
TCCTCTTCCAACAATAATAATGTCAGATCCTGTAGAGACCACATCATCCACGGTTCTATACTGTTGACCC
AATGCGTCTCCCTTGTCATCTAAACCCACACCGGGTGTCATAATCAACCAATCGTAACCTTCATCTCTTC
CACCCATGTCTCTTTGAGCAATAAAGCCGATAACAAAATCTTTGTCGCTCTTCGCAATGTCAACAGTACC
CTTAGTATATTCTCCAGTAGATAGGGAGCCCTTGCATGACAATTCTGCTAACATCAAAAGGCCTCTAGGT
TCCTTTGTTACTTCTTCTGCCGCCTGCTTCAAACCGCTAACAATACCTGGGCCCACCACACCGTGTGCAT
TCGTAATGTCTGCCCATTCTGCTATTCTGTATACACCCGCAGAGTACTGCAATTTGACTGTATTACCAAT
GTCAGCAAATTTTCTGTCTTCGAAGAGTAAAAAATTGTACTTGGCGGATAATGCCTTTAGCGGCTTAACT
GTGCCCTCCATGGAAAAATCAGTCAAGATATCCACATGTGTTTTTAGTAAACAAATTTTGGGACCTAATG
CTTCAACTAACTCCAGTAATTCCTTGGTGGTACGAACATCCAATGAAGCACACAAGTTTGTTTGCTTTTC
GTGCATGATATTAAATAGCTTGGCAGCAACAGGACTAGGATGAGTAGCAGCACGTTCCTTATATGTAGCT
TTCGACATGATTTATCTTCGTTTCCTGCAGGTTTTTGTTCTGTGCAGTTGGGTTAAGAATACTGGGCAAT
TTCATGTTTCTTCAACACTACATATGCGTATATATACCAATCTAAGTCTGTGCTCCTTCCTTCGTTCTTC
CTTCTGTTCGGAGATTACCGAATCAAAAAAATTTCAAAGAAACCGAAATCAAAAAAAAGAATAAAAAAAA
AATGATGAATTGAATTGAAAAGCGTGGTGCACTCTCAGTACAATCTGCTCTGATGCCGCATAGTTAAGCC
AGCCCCGACACCCGCCAACACCCGCTGACGCGCCCTGACGGGCTTGTCTGCTCCCGGCATCCGCTTACAG
ACAAGCTGTGACCGTCTCCGGGAGCTGCATGTGTCAGAGGTTTTCACCGTCATCACCGAAACGCGCGA
Features (pLannotate 1.2.2; 27 found; start..end, strand, type, name):
     70..573     -  misc_feature   CEN/ARS: S. cerevisiae CEN6 centromere fused to an autonomously replicating sequence
    610..714     +  promoter       AmpR promoter: bla
    715..1575    +  CDS            AmpR: β-lactamase; bla; confers resistance to ampicillin, carbenicillin, and related antibiotics
   1746..2334    +  rep_origin     ori: high-copy-number ColE1/pMB1/pBR322/pUC origin of replication
   2517..2609    +  CDS            lacI (fragment): lac repressor; lacI; The lac repressor binds to the lac operator to inhibit transcription in E. coli. This inhibition can be relieved by adding lactose or isopropyl-β-D-thiogalactopyranoside (IPTG).
   2622..2643    +  protein_bind   CAP binding site: CAP binding activates transcription in the presence of cAMP. E. coli catabolite activator protein
   2658..2688    +  promoter       lac promoter: promoter for the E. coli lac operon
   2696..2712    +  protein_bind   lac operator: The lac repressor binds to the lac operator to inhibit transcription in E. coli. This inhibition can be relieved by adding lactose or isopropyl-β-D-thiogalactopyranoside (IPTG). lac repressor encoded by lacI
   2757..2775    +  promoter       T3 promoter: promoter for bacteriophage T3 RNA polymerase
   2788..2809    -  misc_feature   MCS (fragment): pBluescript multiple cloning site
   2824..3123    -  terminator     ADH2 terminator: transcription terminator for the S. cerevisiae alcohol dehydrogenase 2 (ADH2) gene
   3154..4086    -  CDS            LUCI_RENRE: Experimental evidence at protein level: Swiss-Prot protein existence level 1. Upon binding the substrate, the enzyme catalyzes an oxygenation, producing a very short-lived hydroperoxide that cyclizes into a dioxetanone structure, which collapses, releasing a CO(2) molecule. The spontaneous breakdown of the dioxetanone releases the energy (about 50 kcal/mole) that is necessary to generate the excited state of the coelenteramide product, which is the singlet form of the monoanion. In vivo the product undergoes the process of nonradiative energy transfer to an accessory protein, a green fluoresce
   4094..4486    -  promoter       ADH1 promoter: S. cerevisiae ADH1; promoter for alcohol dehydrogenase 1
   4499..5143    +  promoter       GAP promoter: S. cerevisiae TDH3; promoter for glyceraldehyde-3-phosphate dehydrogenase
   5151..6791    +  CDS            LUCI_PHOPY: Experimental evidence at protein level: Swiss-Prot protein existence level 1. Produces green light with a wavelength of 562 nm. From Photinus pyralis (Common eastern firefly) (Lampyris pyralis).
   6794..6818    +  misc_feature   MCS (fragment): pUC18/19 multiple cloning site
   6812..6946    +  CDS            ADH1 (fragment): ADH1_YEAST - Also known as ADC1. Experimental evidence at protein level: Swiss-Prot protein existence level 1. This isozyme preferentially catalyzes the conversion of primary unbranched alcohols to their corresponding aldehydes. Also shows activity toward secondary alcohols. From Saccharomyces cerevisiae (strain ATCC 204508 / S288c) (Baker's yeast).
   6950..7137    +  terminator     ADH1 terminator: S. cerevisiae ADH1; transcription terminator for the S. cerevisiae alcohol dehydrogenase 1 (ADH1) gene
   7170..7194    -  misc_feature   MCS (fragment): pBluescript multiple cloning site
   7203..7221    -  promoter       T7 promoter: promoter for bacteriophage T7 RNA polymerase
   7224..7381    +  CDS            lacZα (fragment): LacZα fragment of β-galactosidase; lacZ fragment
   7389..7844    +  rep_origin     f1 ori (sequence partly withheld): f1 bacteriophage origin of replication; arrow indicates direction of (+) strand synthesis
   7845..7894    -  misc_feature   bom (fragment): basis of mobility region from pBR322
   7973..8776    -  CDS            URA3: orotidine-5'-phosphate decarboxylase, required for uracil biosynthesis; S. cerevisiae URA3; yeast auxotrophic marker, counterselectable with 5-fluoroorotic acid (5-FOA)
   8777..8992    -  promoter       URA3 promoter: S. cerevisiae URA3
   9003..9050    -  misc_feature   bom (fragment): basis of mobility region from pBR322
   9152..1       -  CDS            rop (fragment) (across the origin): Rop protein, which maintains plasmids at low copy number; rop
