[The description below was written by a language model from this plasmid's Addgene catalogue record and pLannotate feature annotations shown in this document.]
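Description:
pTH753-CEN-RLuc/min346maxCFLuc is a yeast–E. coli shuttle vector of about 9.2 kb, built on the pCENBEVY-U backbone for dual-luciferase expression in Saccharomyces cerevisiae. In yeast it is maintained through a CEN6/ARS element, which gives stable, low-copy, centromere-based inheritance. Selection there is by the URA3 auxotrophic marker, which can also be counterselected with 5-FOA. In bacteria it replicates from a high-copy ColE1/pUC-type origin and is selected with ampicillin through the bla gene. An f1 origin, T3 and T7 promoters, and lac/lacZα fragments remain from the pBluescript-type parent.

The payload is a divergent, back-to-back promoter arrangement. The TDH3 (GPD) promoter drives a Photinus pyralis firefly luciferase gene that ends at the ADH1 terminator. In the opposite direction, the ADH1 promoter drives Renilla reniformis luciferase, which ends at the ADH2 terminator. The firefly gene is a codon-engineered variant. Its first 346 codons were replaced with synonymous codons read by the least abundant yeast tRNAs, and the remaining codons were replaced with those read by the most abundant tRNAs. The last three codons were deleted, so the enzyme stays fully active but no longer localises to peroxisomes.

Because the encoded firefly protein is unchanged, differences in its output reflect codon usage, and the co-expressed Renilla luciferase can plausibly serve as an internal normalisation control from the same plasmid. The associated publication concerns how translation elongation can control initiation on eukaryotic mRNAs, which fits use of this construct to test how slowly decoded 5′ regions affect protein expression.
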