Addgene plasmid #38219: pTH753-CEN-RLuc/min346maxCFLuc
Depositing lab: Tobias von der Haar. Depositing organization: London and South East University Group (LASE). Publication: Translation elongation can control translation initiation on eukaryotic mRNAs. Chu D, Kazana E, Bellanger N, Singh T, Tuite MF, von der Haar T. EMBO J. 2014 Jan 1;33(1):21-34. doi: 10.1002/embj.201385651. Epub 2013 Dec 19. PubMed 24357599.
Backbone
  Vector backbone: pCENBEVY-U
  Backbone size w/o insert (bp): 6616
  Total vector size (bp): 9184
  Vector type: Yeast Expression
  Selectable markers: URA3
Growth in bacteria
  Bacterial resistance: Ampicillin, 100 μg/mL
  Growth temperature: 37°C
  Growth strain: DH5alpha
  Copy number: High Copy
Gene/Insert 1
  Gene/Insert name: Firefly Luciferase (alt name: FLuc)
  Species: Photinus pyralis
  Insert size (bp): 1644
  Mutation: The first 346 codons of the original FLuc gene were exchanged for those isoaccepting codons decoded by the least abundant tRNAs in yeast. All remaining codons were exchanged for those isoaccepting codons decoded by the most abundant tRNAs. The last three codons of the full-length Firefly luciferase gene have been deleted to yield a luciferase variant which is fully functional, but no longer localises to peroxisomes.
  GenBank ID: AF043450
  Promoter: TDH3 (=GPD)
  Cloning method: Restriction Enzyme; 5′ cloning site BamHI (not destroyed); 3′ cloning site SalI (not destroyed)
  Sequencing primers: 5′ n/a; 3′ M13f
Gene/Insert 2
  Gene/Insert name: Renilla luciferase (alt name: RLuc)
  Species: Synthetic; Renilla reniformis
  Insert size (bp): 942
  GenBank ID: AF043450.1
  Promoter: ADH1
  Cloning method: Restriction Enzyme; 5′ cloning site XmaI (not destroyed); 3′ cloning site EcoRI (not destroyed)
  Sequencing primers: 5′ n/a; 3′ M13r
Resource information
  A portion of this plasmid was derived from a plasmid made by: The RLuc gene originated from a plasmid kindly provided by Dr David Bedwell (University of Alabama, Birmingham). Salas-Marco J, Bedwell DM (2004) Molecular and Cellular Biology 24:7769-7778.
Terms and licenses: Academic/Nonprofit Terms; Industry Terms: Not Available to Industry
How to cite: pTH753-CEN-RLuc/min346maxCFLuc was a gift from Tobias von der Haar (Addgene plasmid # 38219 ; http://n2t.net/addgene:38219 ; RRID:Addgene_38219)
