>Addgene plasmid #38219 | pTH753-CEN-RLuc/min346maxCFLuc | addgene partial sequence | sequence record 54547 | yADH1-F 5'-ATACGGCCTTCCTTCCAGTT-3'
CTATCAAGTATAAATAGACCTGCAATTATTAATCTTTTGTTTCCTCGTCATTGTTCTCGTTCCCTTTCTT
CCTTGTTTCTTTTTCTGCACAATATTTCAAGCTATACCAAGCTACAATCAACTCCCCGGGATGACTTCGA
AAGTTTATGATCCAGAACAAAGGAAACGGATGATAACTGGTCCGCAGTGGTGGGCCAGATGTAAACAAAT
GAATGTTCTTGATTCATTTATTAATTATTATGATTCAGAAAAACATGCAGAAAATGCTGTTATTTTTTTA
CATGGTAACGCGGCCTCTTCTTATTTATGGCGACATGTTGTGCCACATATTGAGCCAGTAGCGCGGTGTA
TTATACCAGACCTTATTGGTATGGGCAAATCAGGCAAATCTGGTAATGGTTCTTATAGGTTACTTGATCA
TTACAAATATCTTACTGCATGGTTTGAACTTCTTAATTTACCAAAGAAGATCATTTTTGTCGGCCATGAT
TGGGGTGCTTGTTTGGCATTTCATTATAGCTATGAGCATCAAGATAAGATCAAAGCAATAGTTCACGCTG
AAAGTGTAGTAGATGTGATTGAATCATGGGATGAATGGCCTGATATTGAAGAAGATATTGCGTTGATCAA
ATCTGAAGAAGGAGAAAAAATGGTTTTGGAGAATAACTTCTTCGTGGAAACCATGTTGCCATCAAAAATC
ATGAGAAAGTTAGAACCAGAAGAATTTGCAGCATATCTTGAACCATTCAAAGAGAAAGGTGAAGTTCGTC
GTCCAACATTATCATGGCCTCGTGAAATCCCGT
