>Addgene plasmid #38219 | pTH753-CEN-RLuc/min346maxCFLuc | addgene partial sequence | sequence record 54780 | GPDpro-F 5'-CGGTAGGTATTGATTGTAATTCTG-3'
AATTCTACTTTTATAGTTAGTCTTTTTTTTAGTTTTAAAACACCAAGAACTTAGTTTCGACGGATCCATG
GAGGACGCAAAAAACATAAAAAAAGGGCCTGCGCCCTTCTATCCTCTCGAGGATGGGACGGCGGGGGAGC
AGCTCCATAAAGCGATGAAAAGGTACGCACTCGTGCCTGGGACGATAGCGTTTACGGATGCACATATAGA
GGTGAACATAACGTACGCGGAGTACTTCGAGATGTCGGTGCGGCTCGCAGAGGCGATGAAACGGTATGGG
CTCAATACGAATCACAGGATAGTAGTATGCTCGGAGAACTCGCTCCAGTTCTTTATGCCTGTGCTCGGGG
CGCTCTTTATAGGGGTGGCAGTGGCGCCCGCGAACGACATATATAATGAGCGGGAGCTCCTCAACTCGAT
GAACATATCGCAGCCTACGGTAGTGTTTGTGTCGAAAAAAGGGCTCCAGAAAATACTCAACGTGCAGAAA
AAACTCCCCATAATACAGAAAATAATAATAATGGATTCGAAAACGGATTACCAGGGGTTTCAGTCGATGT
ACACGTTCGTAACGTCGCATCTCCCTCCCGGGTTTAATGAGTACGATTTTGTACCCGAGTCGTTTGATCG
GGACAAAACGATAGCACTCATAATGAATTCGTCGGGATCGACGGGGCTCCCTAAAGGGGTGGCACTCCCT
CATAGGACGGCATGCGTAAGGTTCTCGCATGCAAGGGACCCTATATTTGGGAATCAGATAATACCTGATA
CGGCGATACTCTCGGTGGTGCCCTTCCATCACGGGTTTGGGATGTTTACGACGCTCGGGTATCTCATATG
TGGGTTTCGGGTAGTACTCATGTATAGGTTTGAGGAGGAGC
